Addgene plasmid #91251: pHH0103_SRC-1/1-IS2/2
Purpose: Protein expression and purification of human SH3 domain construct SRC-1/1-IS2/2
Depositing lab: Sachdev Sidhu. Depositing organization: University of Toronto. Publication: Comprehensive Analysis of the Human SH3 Domain Family Reveals a Wide Variety of Non-canonical Specificities. Teyra J, Huang H, Jain S, Guan X, Dong A, Liu Y, Tempel W, Min J, Tong Y, Kim PM, Bader GD, Sidhu SS. Structure. 2017 Oct 3;25(10):1598-1610.e3. doi: 10.1016/j.str.2017.07.017. Epub 2017 Sep 7. PubMed 28890361.
Backbone
  Vector backbone: pHH0103
  Vector type: Bacterial Expression
Growth in bacteria
  Bacterial resistance: Ampicillin, 100 μg/mL
  Growth temperature: 37°C
  Growth strain: DH5alpha
  Copy number: Low Copy
Gene/Insert
  Gene/Insert name: SRC-1/1-IS2/2
  Species: H. sapiens (human)
  Insert size (bp): 195
  Entrez Gene: SRC (a.k.a. ASV, SRC1, THC6, c-SRC, p60-Src)
  Cloning method: Restriction Enzyme; 5′ cloning site Sfi1 (unknown if destroyed); 3′ cloning site Not1 (unknown if destroyed)
Terms and licenses: Academic/Nonprofit Terms; Industry Terms: Not Available to Industry
How to cite: pHH0103_SRC-1/1-IS2/2 was a gift from Sachdev Sidhu (Addgene plasmid # 91251 ; http://n2t.net/addgene:91251 ; RRID:Addgene_91251)
