[The description below was written by a language model from this plasmid's Addgene catalogue record and pLannotate feature annotations shown in this document.]
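Description:
pHH0103_SRC-1/1-IS2/2 is a bacterial expression plasmid of about 6.9 kb, built on the pHH0103 backbone, for producing and purifying a human SH3 domain construct derived from the tyrosine kinase SRC. It is selected in E. coli with ampicillin through the β-lactamase gene and its native promoter, and it replicates from a ColE1/pMB1-type origin. The catalogue lists it as low copy. The backbone shows clear pBR322 ancestry, including the bom mobility region, remnants of the tetracycline resistance gene and its promoter, and a rop gene that appears as two fragments interrupted by an f1 phage origin, which could allow single-stranded DNA production with helper phage.

The expression cassette is driven by the strong hybrid tac promoter followed by a lac operator. The plasmid also carries lacI under the lacIq promoter, so it supplies abundant repressor and transcription is held off until IPTG is added. The open reading frame begins with a 6xHis tag, continues into Schistosoma japonicum glutathione S-transferase, and then into the SRC fragment. The record gives this as a 195 bp human insert cloned between SfiI and NotI sites, although the automated annotation assigns a longer span to SRC that overlaps the end of GST. The product is therefore a His-GST-SH3 fusion that can be purified by either nickel or glutathione affinity.

Downstream lie an fd terminator annotation and two fragments of M13 gene III, which suggest that the backbone descends from a phage-display phagemid. The record does not indicate whether these gene III fragments are translated as part of the fusion. The associated work surveyed the peptide-binding specificities of the human SH3 domain family, and purified domains of this kind served as the binding targets.
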