Features (pLannotate 1.2.2; 21 found; start..end, strand, type, name):
     58..135     +  promoter       lacIq promoter: lacI (mutant); In the lacIq allele, a single base change in the promoter boosts expression of the lacI gene about 10-fold.
    136..1218    +  CDS            lacI: lac repressor; lacI; The lac repressor binds to the lac operator to inhibit transcription in E. coli. This inhibition can be relieved by adding lactose or isopropyl-β-D-thiogalactopyranoside (IPTG).
   1231..1252    +  protein_bind   CAP binding site: CAP binding activates transcription in the presence of cAMP. E. coli catabolite activator protein
   1271..1288    +  promoter       tet promoter (fragment): E. coli promoter for tetracycline efflux protein gene
   1461..1489    +  promoter       tac promoter: strong E. coli promoter; hybrid between the trp and lac UV5 promoters
   1497..1513    +  protein_bind   lac operator: The lac repressor binds to the lac operator to inhibit transcription in E. coli. This inhibition can be relieved by adding lactose or isopropyl-β-D-thiogalactopyranoside (IPTG). lac repressor encoded by lacI
   1598..1615    +  CDS            6xHis: 6xHis affinity tag
   1631..2284    +  CDS            GST26_SCHJA: Experimental evidence at protein level: Swiss-Prot protein existence level 1. GST isoenzymes appear to play a central role in the parasite detoxification system. Other functions are also suspected including a role in increasing the solubility of haematin in the parasite gut. From Schistosoma japonicum (Blood fluke).
   2240..2608    +  CDS            SRC (fragment) (sequence partly withheld): SRC_HUMAN - Also known as SRC1. Experimental evidence at protein level: Swiss-Prot protein existence level 1. Non-receptor protein tyrosine kinase which is activated following engagement of many different classes of cellular receptors including immune response receptors, integrins and other adhesion receptors, receptor protein tyrosine kinases, G protein-coupled receptors as well as cytokine receptors. Participates in signaling pathways that control a diverse spectrum of biological activities including gene transcription, immune response, cell adhesion, cell cycle progression, apoptosis, migra
   2555..2602    +  terminator     fd terminator (sequence withheld): central terminator from bacteriophage fd (Otsuka and Kunisawa, 1982)
   2607..2819    +  CDS            M13 gene III (fragment) (sequence partly withheld): pIII; III; minor coat protein
   2834..3304    +  CDS            M13 gene III (fragment) (sequence partly withheld): pIII; III; minor coat protein
   3326..3396    +  CDS            TcR (fragment): tetracycline efflux protein; tet; confers resistance to tetracycline
   3638..4018    -  CDS            YPB1_ECOLX: Protein predicted: Swiss-Prot protein existence level 4. From Escherichia coli.
   4035..4186    +  CDS            rop (fragment): Rop protein, which maintains plasmids at low copy number; rop
   4222..4650    -  rep_origin     f1 ori (sequence partly withheld): f1 bacteriophage origin of replication; arrow indicates direction of (+) strand synthesis
   4659..4698    +  CDS            rop (fragment): Rop protein, which maintains plasmids at low copy number; rop
   4800..4940    +  misc_feature   bom: basis of mobility region from pBR322
   5126..5713    -  rep_origin     ori: high-copy-number ColE1/pMB1/pBR322/pUC origin of replication
   5884..6744    -  CDS            AmpR: β-lactamase; bla; confers resistance to ampicillin, carbenicillin, and related antibiotics
   6745..6849    -  promoter       AmpR promoter: bla
>Addgene plasmid #91251 | pHH0103_SRC-1/1-IS2/2 | addgene full sequence | sequence record 190990 | Addgene NGS Result
GACATTAACCTATAAAAATAGGCGTATCACGAGGCCCTTTCGTCTTCAAGAATTCCCGACACCATCGAAT
GGTGCAAAACCTTTCGCGGTATGGCATGATAGCGCCCGGAAGAGAGTCAATTCAGGGTGGTGAATGTGAA
ACCAGTAACGTTATACGATGTCGCAGAGTATGCCGGTGTCTCTTATCAGACCGTTTCCCGCGTGGTGAAC
CAGGCCAGCCACGTTTCTGCGAAAACGCGGGAAAAAGTGGAAGCGGCGATGGCGGAGCTGAATTACATTC
CCAACCGCGTGGCACAACAACTGGCGGGCAAACAGTCGTTGCTGATTGGCGTTGCCACCTCCAGTCTGGC
CCTGCACGCGCCGTCGCAAATTGTCGCGGCGATTAAATCTCGCGCCGATCAACTGGGTGCCAGCGTGGTG
GTGTCGATGGTAGAACGAAGCGGCGTCGAAGCCTGTAAAGCGGCGGTGCACAATCTTCTCGCGCAACGCG
TCAGTGGGCTGATCATTAACTATCCGCTGGATGACCAGGATGCCATTGCTGTGGAAGCTGCCTGCACTAA
TGTTCCGGCGTTATTTCTTGATGTCTCTGACCAGACACCCATCAACAGTATTATTTTCTCCCATGAAGAC
GGTACGCGACTGGGCGTGGAGCATCTGGTCGCATTGGGTCACCAGCAAATCGCGCTGTTAGCGGGCCCAT
TAAGTTCTGTCTCGGCGCGTCTGCGTCTGGCTGGCTGGCATAAATATCTCACTCGCAATCAAATTCAGCC
GATAGCGGAACGGGAAGGCGACTGGAGTGCCATGTCCGGTTTTCAACAAACCATGCAAATGCTGAATGAG
GGCATCGTTCCCACTGCGATGCTGGTTGCCAACGATCAGATGGCGCTGGGCGCAATGCGCGCCATTACCG
AGTCCGGGCTGCGCGTTGGTGCGGATATCTCGGTAGTGGGATACGACGATACCGAAGACAGCTCATGTTA
TATCCCGCCGTTAACCACCATCAAACAGGATTTTCGCCTGCTGGGGCAAACCAGCGTGGACCGCTTGCTG
CAACTCTCTCAGGGCCAGGCGGTGAAGGGCAATCAGCTGTTGCCCGTCTCACTGGTGAAAAGAAAAACCA
CCCTGGCGCCCAATACGCAAACCGCCTCTCCCCGCGCGTTGGCCGATTCATTAATGCAGCTGGCACGACA
GGTTTCCCGACTGGAAAGCGGGCAGTGAGCGCAACGCAATTAATGTAAGTTAGCTCACTCATTAGGCACA
ATTCTCATGTTTGACAGCTTATCATCGACTGCACGGTGCACCAATGCTTCTGGCGTCAGGCAGCCATCGG
AAGCTGTGGTATGGCTGTGCAGGTCGTAAATCACTGCATAATTCGTGTCGCTCAAGGCGCACTCCCGTTC
TGGATAATGTTTTTTGCGCCGACATCATAACGGTTCTGGCAAATATTCTGAAATGAGCTGTTGACAATTA
ATCATCGGCTCGTATAATGTGTGGAATTGTGAGCGGATAACAATTTCACACAGGAAACAGCCAGTCCGTT
TAGGTGTTTTCACGAGCACTTCACCAACAAGGACCATAGATTATGAAAATCGAAGAACACCATCACCATC
ACCATTCCAGCGGTAAGCTTATGTCCCCTATACTAGGTTATTGGAAAATTAAGGGCCTTGTGCAACCCAC
TCGACTTCTTTTGGAATATCTTGAAGAAAAATATGAAGAGCATTTGTATGAGCGCGATGAAGGTGATAAA
TGGCGAAACAAAAAGTTTGAATTGGGTTTGGAGTTTCCCAATCTTCCTTATTATATTGATGGTGATGTTA
AATTAACACAGTCTATGGCCATCATACGTTATATAGCTGACAAGCACAACATGTTGGGTGGTTGTCCAAA
AGAGCGTGCAGAGATTTCAATGCTTGAAGGAGCGGTTTTGGATATTAGATACGGTGTTTCGAGAATTGCA
TATAGTAAAGACTTTGAAACTCTCAAAGTTGATTTTCTTAGCAAGCTACCTGAAATGCTGAAAATGTTCG
AAGATCGTTTATGTCATAAAACATATTTAAATGGTGATCATGTAACCCATCCTGACTTCATGTTGTATGA
CGCTCTTGATGTTGTTTTATACATGGACCCAATGTGCCTGGATGCGTTCCCAAAATTAGTTTGTTTTAAA
AAACGTATTGAAGCTATCCCACAAATTGATAAGTACTTGAAATCCAGCAAGTATATAGCATGGCCTTTGC
AGGGCTGGCAAGCCACGTTTGGTGGTGGCGACCATCCTCCAAAATCGGATCTGGAAGTTCTGTTCCAGGG
GCCCCTGTCCAGCGGTCTGGTTCCGCGTGGTTCCGGTACCGCGGCCCAGCCGGCCACGACCTTTGTGGCA
CTGTATGACTACGAATCCCGCACCGAAACCGACCTGTCCTTCAAAAAAGGCGAACGTCTGCAAATTGTTA
ATAACACCGAAGGCGATTGGTGGCTGGCGCATAGCCTGTCTACCGGCCAGACGGGTTATATTCCGAGTAA
TTACGTGGCCCCGAGCGACGCGGCCGCATA
[142 nt withheld, positions 2551-2692]
C
[98 nt withheld, positions 2694-2791]
AGTTTGTACTGGTGACGAAACTCAGTGTCTAGCTAGAGTGGC
[149 nt withheld, positions 2834-2982]
T
[41 nt withheld, positions 2984-3024]
T
[62 nt withheld, positions 3026-3087]
A
[35 nt withheld, positions 3089-3123]
CCTCCCTCAATCGGTTGAATGTCGCCCTTTTGTCTTTGGCGCTGGTAAACCATATGAA
[86 nt withheld, positions 3182-3267]
T
[54 nt withheld, positions 3269-3322]
CTAGCGCCGCCCTATACCTTGTCTGCCTCCCCGCGTTGCGTCGCGGTGCATGGAGCCGGGCCACCTCGAC
CTGAATGGAAGCCGGCGGCACCTCGCTAACGGATTCACCACTCCAAGAATTGGAGCCAATCAATTCTTGC
GGAGAACTGTGAATGCGCAAACCAACCCTTGGCAGAACATATCCATCGCGTCCGCCATCTCCAGCAGCCG
CACGCGGCGCATCTCGGGCAGCGTTGGGTCCTGGCCACGGGTGCGCATGATCGTGCTCCTGTCGTTGAGG
ACCCGGCTAGGCTGGCGGGGTTGCCTTACTGGTTAGCAGAATGAATCACCGATACGCGAGCGAACGTGAA
GCGACTGCTGCTGCAAAACGTCTGCGACCTGAGCAACAACATGAATGGTCTTCGGTTTCCGTGTTTCGTA
AAGTCTGGAAACGCGGAAGTCAGCGCCCTGCACCATTATGTTCCGGATCTGCATCGCAGGATGCTGCTGG
CTACCCTGTGGAACACCTACATCTGTATTAACGAAGCGCTGGCATTGACCCTGAGTGATTTTTCTCTGGT
CCCGCCGCATCCATACCGCCAGTTGTTTACCCTCACAACGTTCCAGTAACCGGGCATGTTCATCATCAGT
AACCCGTATCGTGAGCATCCTCTCTCGTTTCATCGGTATCATTACCCCCATGAACAGAAATCCCCCTTAC
ACGGAGGCATCAGTGACCAAACAGGAAAAAACCGCCCTTAACATGGCCCGCTTTATCAGAAGCCAGACAT
TAACGCTTCTGGAGAAACTCAACGAGCTGGACGCGGATGAACAGGCAGACATCTGTGAATCGCTTCACGA
CCACGCTGATGAGCTTTACCGCAGGATCCGCGAAATTGTAAGCGTTAATATTTTGTTAAAATTCGCGTTA
AATTTTTGTTAAATCAGCTCATTTTTTAACCAATAGGCCGAAATCGGCAAAATCCCTTATAAATCAAAAG
AATAGACCGAGATAGGGT
[37 nt withheld, positions 4321-4357]
AAAGAACGTGGACTCCAACGTCAAAGG
[49 nt withheld, positions 4385-4433]
T
[91 nt withheld, positions 4435-4525]
G
[124 nt withheld, positions 4527-4650]
CGCGGATCCTGCCTCGCGCGTTTCGGTGATGACGGTGAAAACCTCTGACACATGCAGCTCCCGGAGACGG
TCACAGCTTGTCTGTAAGCGGATGCCGGGAGCAGACAAGCCCGTCAGGGCGCGTCAGCGGGTGTTGGCGG
GTGTCGGGGCGCAGCCATGACCCAGTCACGTAGCGATAGCGGAGTGTATACTGGCTTAACTATGCGGCAT
CAGAGCAGATTGTACTGAGAGTGCACCATATGCGGTGTGAAATACCGCACAGATGCGTAAGGAGAAAATA
CCGCATCAGGCGCTCTTCCGCTTCCTCGCTCACTGACTCGCTGCGCTCGGTCGTTCGGCTGCGGCGAGCG
GTATCAGCTCACTCAAAGGCGGTAATACGGTTATCCACAGAATCAGGGGATAACGCAGGAAAGAACATGT
GAGCAAAAGGCCAGCAAAAGGCCAGGAACCGTAAAAAGGCCGCGTTGCTGGCGTTTTTCCATAGGCTCCG
CCCCCCTGACGAGCATCACAAAAATCGACGCTCAAGTCAGAGGTGGCGAAACCCGACAGGACTATAAAGA
TACCAGGGTTTCCCCCTGGAAGCTCCCTCGTGCGCTCTCCTGTTCCGACCCTGCCGCTTACCGGATACCT
GTCCGCCTTTCTCCCTTCGGGAAGCGTGGCGCTTTCTCATAGCTCACGCTGTAGGTATCTCAGTTCGGTG
TAGGTCGTTCGCTCCAAGCTGGGCTGTGTGCACGAACCCCCCGTTCAGCCCGACCGCTGCGCCTTATCCG
GTAACTATCGTCTTGAGTCCAACCCGGTAAGACACGACTTATCGCCACTGGCAGCAGCCACTGGTAACAG
GATTAGCAGAGCGAGGTATGTAGGCGGTGCTACAGAGTTCTTGAAGTGGTGGCCTAACTACGGCTACACT
AGAAGGACAGTATTTGGTATCTGCGCTCTGCTGAAGCCAGTTACCTTCGGAAAAAGAGTTGGTAGCTCTT
GATCCGGCAAACAAACCACCGCTGGTAGCGGTGGTTTTTTTGTTTGCAAGCAGCAGATTACGCGCAGAAA
AAAAGGATCTCAAGAAGATCCTTTGATCTTTTCTACGGGGTCTGACGCTCAGTGGAACGAAAACTCACGT
TAAGGGATTTTGGTCATGAGATTATCAAAAAGGATCTTCACCTAGATCCTTTTAAATTAAAAATGAAGTT
TTAAATCAATCTAAAGTATATATGAGTAAACTTGGTCTGACAGTTACCAATGCTTAATCAGTGAGGCACC
TATCTCAGCGATCTGTCTATTTCGTTCATCCATAGTTGCCTGACTCCCCGTCGTGTAGATAACTACGATA
CGGGAGGGCTTACCATCTGGCCCCAGTGCTGCAATGATACCGCGAGACCCACGCTCACCGGCTCCAGATT
TATCAGCAATAAACCAGCCAGCCGGAAGGGCCGAGCGCAGAAGTGGTCCTGCAACTTTATCCGCCTCCAT
CCAGTCTATTAATTGTTGCCGGGAAGCTAGAGTAAGTAGTTCGCCAGTTAATAGTTTGCGCAACGTTGTT
GCCATTGCTGCAGGCATCGTGGTGTCACGCTCGTCGTTTGGTATGGCTTCATTCAGCTCCGGTTCCCAAC
GATCAAGGCGAGTTACATGATCCCCCATGTTGTGCAAAAAAGCGGTTAGCTCCTTCGGTCCTCCGATCGT
TGTCAGAAGTAAGTTGGCCGCAGTGTTATCACTCATGGTTATGGCAGCACTGCATAATTCTCTTACTGTC
ATGCCATCCGTAAGATGCTTTTCTGTGACTGGTGAGTACTCAACCAAGTCATTCTGAGAATAGTGTATGC
GGCGACCGAGTTGCTCTTGCCCGGCGTCAACACGGGATAATACCGCGCCACATAGCAGAACTTTAAAAGT
GCTCATCATTGGAAAACGTTCTTCGGGGCGAAAACTCTCAAGGATCTTACCGCTGTTGAGATCCAGTTCG
ATGTAACCCACTCGTGCACCCAACTGATCTTCAGCATCTTTTACTTTCACCAGCGTTTCTGGGTGAGCAA
AAACAGGAAGGCAAAATGCCGCAAAAAAGGGAATAAGGGCGACACGGAAATGTTGAATACTCATACTCTT
CCTTTTTCAATATTATTGAAGCATTTATCAGGGTTATTGTCTCATGAGCGGATACATATTTGAATGTATT
TAGAAAAATAAACAAATAGGGGTTCCGCGCACATTTCCCCGAAAAGTGCCACCTGACGTCTAAGAAACCA
TTATTATCAT
