>Addgene plasmid #91251 | pHH0103_SRC-1/1-IS2/2 | depositor partial sequence | sequence record 175739 | insert sequence
GGCCCAGCCGGCCACGACCTTTGTGGCACTGTATGACTACGAATCCCGCACCGAAACCGACCTGTCCTTC
AAAAAAGGCGAACGTCTGCAAATTGTTAATAACACCGAAGGCGATTGGTGGCTGGCGCATAGCCTGTCTA
CCGGCCAGACGGGTTATATTCCGAGTAATTACGTGGCCCCGAGCGACGCGGCCGC
